>Addgene plasmid #107599 | p3E-U6a-U6c | addgene full sequence | sequence record 212875 | Addgene NGS Result
CTTTCCTGCGTTATCCCCTGATTCTGTGGATAACCGTATTACCGCCTTTGAGTGAGCTGATACCGCTCGC
CGCAGCCGAACGACCGAGCGCAGCGAGTCAGTGAGCGAGGAAGCGGAAGAGCGCCCAATACGCAAACCGC
CTCTCCCCGCGCGTTGGCCGATTCATTAATGCAGCTGGCACGACAGGTTTCCCGACTGGAAAGCGGGCAG
TGAGCGCAACGCAATTAATACGCGTACCGCTAGCCAGGAAGAGTTTGTAGAAACGCAAAAAGGCCATCCG
TCAGGATGGCCTTCTGCTTAGTTTGATGCCTGGCAGTTTATGGCGGGCGTCCTGCCCGCCACCCTCCGGG
CCGTTGCTTCACAACGTTCAAATCCGCTCCCGGCGGATTTGTCCTACTCAGGAGAGCGTTCACCGACAAA
CAACAGATAAAACGAAAGGCCCAGTCTTCCGACTGAGCCTTTCGTTTTATTTGATGCCTGGCAGTTCCCT
ACTCTCGCGTTAACGCTAGCATGGATGTTTTCCCAGTCACGACGTTGTAAAACGACGGCCAGTCTTAAGC
TCGGGCCCTGCAGCTCTAGAGCTCGAATTCTACAGGTCACTAATACCATCTAAGTAGTTGGTTCATAGTG
ACTGCATATGTTGTGTTTTACAGTATTATGTAGTCTGTTTTTTATGCAAAATCTAATTTAATATATTGAT
ATTTATATCATTTTACGTTTCTCGTTCAACTTTCTTGTACAAAGTTGAGATCTATAATTCACTGGCCGTC
GTTTTACGGTACCATCGATGATGATCCAGACATGATAAGATACATTGATGAGTTTGGACAAACCACAACT
AGAATGCAGTGAAAAAAATGCTTTATTTGTGAAATTTGTGATGCTATTGCTTTATTTGTAACCATTATAA
GCTGCAATAAACAAGTTAACAACAACAATTGCATTCATTTTATGTTTCAGGTTCAGGGGGAGGTGTGGGA
GGTTTTTTAAAGCAAGTAAAACCTCTACAAATGTGGTATGGCTGATTATGATCCTCTAGATCCCTTGGGT
AGCAGCGAAGTCGAGGCATTTCTGTCCTGGCTGGTCTAGAGGTCTCTCAGGTTTAAAAAAAGCACCGACT
CGGTGCCACTTTTTCAAGTTGATAACGGACTAGCCTTATTTAAACTTGCTATGCTGTTTCCAGCATAGCT
CTTAAACAGAGACGGTCGACAGTCTGCAGTGTCGTCTCTCGAACTAGGAGCCTGGAGAACTGCTATATAA
ACCCGGGACTTCTGGGTATGTTTCTGCCATGTGGTAAGTGGATAAACCTACTTATTCAACTCATTTACCT
CAAACATGACAGTAAACCTCTTCGGGGCAAACCTGCAAACGCTTAAAACCTTCAAAGTTTGAAACCAGCA
GTTTTGTAGAGGTTTACCGTAGTATTTTTGAACTGTAAAGCATATGCAGAGGAAGCTGGTTTTAGGCTTG
TGTGATTGGATGAGTTCTTCTGTGACGTAACTGATCTTTTGTCCTCGTGTCCTTCGCCTTCCCCCACAGG
CATGCGCGGACCTTCCCCCGCCGCAGACCAGAGGACAACATGCTCAGACGCCAGCAAACGGCCCATCGAA
ACATTCACAGACTCTCGGATTGGAGAGACCGGGCCCGAGGTCTCTGACTAAAAAAGCACCGACTCGGTGC
CACTTTTTCAAGTTGATAACGGACTAGCCTTATTTAAACTTGCTATGCTGTTTCCAGCATAGCTCTTAAA
CAGAGACGGTCGACAGTCTGCAGTGTCGTCTCTCGAACCAAGAGCTGGAGGGAGAGCTATATATACCAGG
GACTTCTGGGTATGTTTTTGGGAGGTGGTGAGTGACTAAACCACTTATTCAGCTCCCTTAGATCAAGTCT
GACCCTATATCATGGTGACATAAACCTGCAAACTGATAAAACCTGAAGGATCTCAAATCCAGAGTTTGTG
TGAGGGATTACCGTGGTAATTTTCAAACTGTAAAGCATATGCAAAATTATCTGGTCTTGGCTTGAGTGAT
TGGGTGTCTCGGTGTGATGCAGGGACGTTTTCAGTGACGTGTCCTTCTCCCTCCCCCACAGGCATGCGCA
GAACATTTCCCCCCTCCTTGAAGACCAGAACAAAAGACGCCGAGAGCAGGAAACTCGTCTTACTGAATGA
CCGAGGCTGGAGAAATCGACCCTAGGCAACTTTATTATACAAAGTTGGCATTATAAAAAAGCATTGCTTA
TCAATTTGTTGCAACGAACAGGTCACTATCAGTCAAAATAAAATCATTATTTGGAGCTCCATGGTAGCGT
TAACGCGGCCGCGATATCCCCTATAGTGAGTCGTATTACATGGTCATAGCTGTTTCCTGGCAGCTCTGGC
CCGTGTCTCAAAATCTCTGATGTTACATTGCACAAGATAAAAATATATCATCATGAACAATAAAACTGTC
TGCTTACATAAACAGTAATACAAGGGGTGTTATGAGCCATATTCAACGGGAAACGTCGAGGCCGCGATTA
AATTCCAACATGGATGCTGATTTATATGGGTATAAATGGGCTCGCGATAATGTCGGGCAATCAGGTGCGA
CAATCTATCGCTTGTATGGGAAGCCCGATGCGCCAGAGTTGTTTCTGAAACATGGCAAAGGTAGCGTTGC
CAATGATGTTACAGATGAGATGGTCAGACTAAACTGGCTGACGGAATTTATGCCTCTTCCGACCATCAAG
CATTTTATCCGTACTCCTGATGATGCATGGTTACTCACCACTGCGATCCCCGGAAAAACAGCATTCCAGG
TATTAGAAGAATATCCTGATTCAGGTGAAAATATTGTTGATGCGCTGGCAGTGTTCCTGCGCCGGTTGCA
TTCGATTCCTGTTTGTAATTGTCCTTTTAACAGCGATCGCGTATTTCGTCTCGCTCAGGCGCAATCACGA
ATGAATAACGGTTTGGTTGATGCGAGTGATTTTGATGACGAGCGTAATGGCTGGCCTGTTGAACAAGTCT
GGAAAGAAATGCATAAACTTTTGCCATTCTCACCGGATTCAGTCGTCACTCATGGTGATTTCTCACTTGA
TAACCTTATTTTTGACGAGGGGAAATTAATAGGTTGTATTGATGTTGGACGAGTCGGAATCGCAGACCGA
TACCAGGATCTTGCCATCCTATGGAACTGCCTCGGTGAGTTTTCTCCTTCATTACAGAAACGGCTTTTTC
AAAAATATGGTATTGATAATCCTGATATGAATAAATTGCAGTTTCATTTGATGCTCGATGAGTTTTTCTA
ATCAGAATTGGTTAATTGGTTGTAACACTGGCAGAGCATTACGCTGACTTGACGGGACGGCGCAAGCTCA
TGACCAAAATCCCTTAACGTGAGTTACGCGTCGTTCCACTGAGCGTCAGACCCCGTAGAAAAGATCAAAG
GATCTTCTTGAGATCCTTTTTTTCTGCGCGTAATCTGCTGCTTGCAAACAAAAAAACCACCGCTACCAGC
GGTGGTTTGTTTGCCGGATCAAGAGCTACCAACTCTTTTTCCGAAGGTAACTGGCTTCAGCAGAGCGCAG
ATACCAAATACTGTTCTTCTAGTGTAGCCGTAGTTAGGCCACCACTTCAAGAACTCTGTAGCACCGCCTA
CATACCTCGCTCTGCTAATCCTGTTACCAGTGGCTGCTGCCAGTGGCGATAAGTCGTGTCTTACCGGGTT
GGACTCAAGACGATAGTTACCGGATAAGGCGCAGCGGTCGGGCTGAACGGGGGGTTCGTGCACACAGCCC
AGCTTGGAGCGAACGACCTACACCGAACTGAGATACCTACAGCGTGAGCTATGAGAAAGCGCCACGCTTC
CCGAAGGGAGAAAGGCGGACAGGTATCCGGTAAGCGGCAGGGTCGGAACAGGAGAGCGCACGAGGGAGCT
TCCAGGGGGAAACGCCTGGTATCTTTATAGTCCTGTCGGGTTTCGCCACCTCTGACTTGAGCGTCGATTT
TTGTGATGCTCGTCAGGGGGGCGGAGCCTATGGAAAAACGCCAGCAACGCGGCCTTTTTACGGTTCCTGG
CCTTTTGCTGGCCTTTTGCTCACATGTT
Features (pLannotate 1.2.2; 15 found; start..end, strand, type, name):
    121..213     +  CDS            lacI (fragment): lac repressor; lacI; The lac repressor binds to the lac operator to inhibit transcription in E. coli. This inhibition can be relieved by adding lactose or isopropyl-β-D-thiogalactopyranoside (IPTG).
    268..295     -  terminator     rrnB T2 terminator: transcription terminator T2 from the E. coli rrnB gene
    427..470     +  terminator     rrnB T1 terminator: Escherichia coli rrnB; transcription terminator T1 from the E. coli rrnB gene
    517..553     -  CDS            lacZα (fragment): LacZα fragment of β-galactosidase; lacZ fragment
    624..747     -  protein_bind   attR3: mutant version of attR; recombination site for the Gateway® LR reaction LR Clonase™
    757..777     +  CDS            lacZα (fragment): LacZα fragment of β-galactosidase; lacZ fragment
    793..927     -  polyA_signal   SV40 poly(A) signal: SV40 polyadenylation signal
    950..1033    -  CDS            large T antigen (fragment): large T antigen from SV40 (simian virus 40)
   1112..1179    -  misc_RNA       tracrRNA (fragment): trans-activating CRISPR RNA for the Streptococcus pyogenes CRISPR/Cas9 system
   1666..1733    -  misc_RNA       tracrRNA (fragment): trans-activating CRISPR RNA for the Streptococcus pyogenes CRISPR/Cas9 system
   2197..2217    -  protein_bind   attB3: mutant version of attB; core recombination site for the Gateway® BP reaction BP Clonase™
   2208..2293    -  protein_bind   attL1 (fragment): mutant version of attL; recombination site for the Gateway® LR reaction LR Clonase™
   2330..2348    -  promoter       T7 promoter: promoter for bacteriophage T7 RNA polymerase
   2482..3291    +  CDS            KanR: aminoglycoside phosphotransferase; aph(3')-Ia; confers resistance to kanamycin in bacteria or G418 (Geneticin®) in eukaryotes
   3438..4026    +  rep_origin     ori: high-copy-number ColE1/pMB1/pBR322/pUC origin of replication
