>Addgene plasmid #107599 | p3E-U6a-U6c | depositor full sequence | sequence record 216996 | p3E-U6a-U6c sequence 4088 bps
CTTTCCTGCGTTATCCCCTGATTCTGTGGATAACCGTATTACCGCCTTTGAGTGAGCTGATACCGCTCGC
CGCAGCCGAACGACCGAGCGCAGCGAGTCAGTGAGCGAGGAAGCGGAAGAGCGCCCAATACGCAAACCGC
CTCTCCCCGCGCGTTGGCCGATTCATTAATGCAGCTGGCACGACAGGTTTCCCGACTGGAAAGCGGGCAG
TGAGCGCAACGCAATTAATACGCGTACCGCTAGCCAGGAAGAGTTTGTAGAAACGCAAAAAGGCCATCCG
TCAGGATGGCCTTCTGCTTAGTTTGATGCCTGGCAGTTTATGGCGGGCGTCCTGCCCGCCACCCTCCGGG
CCGTTGCTTCACAACGTTCAAATCCGCTCCCGGCGGATTTGTCCTACTCAGGAGAGCGTTCACCGACAAA
CAACAGATAAAACGAAAGGCCCAGTCTTCCGACTGAGCCTTTCGTTTTATTTGATGCCTGGCAGTTCCCT
ACTCTCGCGTTAACGCTAGCATGGATGTTTTCCCAGTCACGACGTTGTAAAACGACGGCCAGTCTTAAGC
TCGGGCCCTGCAGCTCTAGAGCTCGAATTCTACAGGTCACTAATACCATCTAAGTAGTTGATTCATAGTG
ACTGCATATGTTGTGTTTTACAGTATTATGTAGTCTGTTTTTTATGCAAAATCTAATTTAATATATTGAT
ATTTATATCATTTTACGTTTCTCGTTCAACTTTCTTGTACAAAGTTGAGATCTATAATTCACTGGCCGTC
GTTTTACGGTACCATCGATGATGATCCAGACATGATAAGATACATTGATGAGTTTGGACAAACCACAACT
AGAATGCAGTGAAAAAAATGCTTTATTTGTGAAATTTGTGATGCTATTGCTTTATTTGTAACCATTATAA
GCTGCAATAAACAAGTTAACAACAACAATTGCATTCATTTTATGTTTCAGGTTCAGGGGGAGGTGTGGGA
GGTTTTTTAAAGCAAGTAAAACCTCTACAAATGTGGTATGGCTGATTATGATCCTCTAGATCCCTTGGGT
AGCAGCGAAGTCGAGGCATTTCTGTCCTGGCTGGTCTAGAGGTCTCTCAGGTTTAAAAAAAGCACCGACT
CGGTGCCACTTTTTCAAGTTGATAACGGACTAGCCTTATTTAAACTTGCTATGCTGTTTCCAGCATAGCT
CTTAAACAGAGACGGTCGACAGTCTGCAGTGTCGTCTCTCGAACTAGGAGCCTGGAGAACTGCTATATAA
ACCCGGGACTTCTGGGTATGTTTCTGCCATGTGGTAAGTGGATAAACCTACTTATTCAACTCATTTACCT
CAAACATGACAGTAAACCTCTTCGGGGCAAACCTGCAAACGCTTAAAACCTTCAAAGTTTGAAACCAGCA
GTTTTGTAGAGGTTTACCGTAGTATTTTTGAACTGTAAAGCATATGCAGAGGAAGCTGGTTTTAGGCTTG
TGTGATTGGATGAGTTCTTCTGTGACGTAACTGATCTTTTGTCCTCGTGTCCTTCGCCTTCCCCCACAGG
CATGCGCGGACCTTCCCCCGCCGCAGACCAGAGGACAACATGCTCAGACGCCAGCAAACGGCCCATCGAA
ACATTCACAGACTCTCGGATTGGAGAGACCGGGCCCGAGGTCTCTGACTAAAAAAGCACCGACTCGGTGC
CACTTTTTCAAGTTGATAACGGACTAGCCTTATTTAAACTTGCTATGCTGTTTCCAGCATAGCTCTTAAA
CAGAGACGGTCGACAGTCTGCAGTGTCGTCTCTCGAACCAAGAGCTGGAGGGAGAGCTATATATACCAGG
GACTTCTGGGTATGTTTTTGGGAGGTGGTGAGTGACTAAACCACTTATTCAGCTCCCTTAGATCAAGTCT
GACCCTATATCATGGTGACATAAACCTGCAAACTGATAAAACCTGAAGGATCTCAAATCCAGAGTTTGTG
TGAGGGATTACCGTGGTAATTTTCAAACTGTAAAGCATATGCAAAATTATCTGGTCTTGGCTTGAGTGAT
TGGGTGTCTCGGTGTGATGCAGGGACGTTTTCAGTGACGTGTCCTTCTCCCTCCCCCACAGGCATGCGCA
GAACATTTCCCCCCTCCTTGAAGACCAGAACAAAAGACGCCGAGAGCAGGAAACTCGTCTTACTGAATGA
CCGAGGCTGGAGAAATCGACCCTAGGCAACTTTATTATACAAAGTTGGCATTATAAAAAAGCATTGCTTA
TCAATTTGTTGCAACGAACAGGTCACTATCAGTCAAAATAAAATCATTATTTGGAGCTCCATGGTAGCGT
TAACGCGGCCGCGATATCCCCTATAGTGAGTCGTATTACATGGTCATAGCTGTTTCCTGGCAGCTCTGGC
CCGTGTCTCAAAATCTCTGATGTTACATTGCACAAGATAAAAATATATCATCATGAACAATAAAACTGTC
TGCTTACATAAACAGTAATACAAGGGGTGTTATGAGCCATATTCAACGGGAAACGTCGAGGCCGCGATTA
AATTCCAACATGGATGCTGATTTATATGGGTATAAATGGGCTCGCGATAATGTCGGGCAATCAGGTGCGA
CAATCTATCGCTTGTATGGGAAGCCCGATGCGCCAGAGTTGTTTCTGAAACATGGCAAAGGTAGCGTTGC
CAATGATGTTACAGATGAGATGGTCAGACTAAACTGGCTGACGGAATTTATGCCTCTTCCGACCATCAAG
CATTTTATCCGTACTCCTGATGATGCATGGTTACTCACCACTGCGATCCCCGGAAAAACAGCATTCCAGG
TATTAGAAGAATATCCTGATTCAGGTGAAAATATTGTTGATGCGCTGGCAGTGTTCCTGCGCCGGTTGCA
TTCGATTCCTGTTTGTAATTGTCCTTTTAACAGCGATCGCGTATTTCGTCTCGCTCAGGCGCAATCACGA
ATGAATAACGGTTTGGTTGATGCGAGTGATTTTGATGACGAGCGTAATGGCTGGCCTGTTGAACAAGTCT
GGAAAGAAATGCATAAACTTTTGCCATTCTCACCGGATTCAGTCGTCACTCATGGTGATTTCTCACTTGA
TAACCTTATTTTTGACGAGGGGAAATTAATAGGTTGTATTGATGTTGGACGAGTCGGAATCGCAGACCGA
TACCAGGATCTTGCCATCCTATGGAACTGCCTCGGTGAGTTTTCTCCTTCATTACAGAAACGGCTTTTTC
AAAAATATGGTATTGATAATCCTGATATGAATAAATTGCAGTTTCATTTGATGCTCGATGAGTTTTTCTA
ATCAGAATTGGTTAATTGGTTGTAACACTGGCAGAGCATTACGCTGACTTGACGGGACGGCGCAAGCTCA
TGACCAAAATCCCTTAACGTGAGTTACGCGTCGTTCCACTGAGCGTCAGACCCCGTAGAAAAGATCAAAG
GATCTTCTTGAGATCCTTTTTTTCTGCGCGTAATCTGCTGCTTGCAAACAAAAAAACCACCGCTACCAGC
GGTGGTTTGTTTGCCGGATCAAGAGCTACCAACTCTTTTTCCGAAGGTAACTGGCTTCAGCAGAGCGCAG
ATACCAAATACTGTCCTTCTAGTGTAGCCGTAGTTAGGCCACCACTTCAAGAACTCTGTAGCACCGCCTA
CATACCTCGCTCTGCTAATCCTGTTACCAGTGGCTGCTGCCAGTGGCGATAAGTCGTGTCTTACCGGGTT
GGACTCAAGACGATAGTTACCGGATAAGGCGCAGCGGTCGGGCTGAACGGGGGGTTCGTGCACACAGCCC
AGCTTGGAGCGAACGACCTACACCGAACTGAGATACCTACAGCGTGAGCATTGAGAAAGCGCCACGCTTC
CCGAAGGGAGAAAGGCGGACAGGTATCCGGTAAGCGGCAGGGTCGGAACAGGAGAGCGCACGAGGGAGCT
TCCAGGGGGAAACGCCTGGTATCTTTATAGTCCTGTCGGGTTTCGCCACCTCTGACTTGAGCGTCGATTT
TTGTGATGCTCGTCAGGGGGGCGGAGCCTATGGAAAAACGCCAGCAACGCGGCCTTTTTACGGTTCCTGG
CCTTTTGCTGGCCTTTTGCTCACATGTT
Features (pLannotate 1.2.2; 15 found; start..end, strand, type, name):
    121..213     +  CDS            lacI (fragment): lac repressor; lacI; The lac repressor binds to the lac operator to inhibit transcription in E. coli. This inhibition can be relieved by adding lactose or isopropyl-β-D-thiogalactopyranoside (IPTG).
    268..295     -  terminator     rrnB T2 terminator: transcription terminator T2 from the E. coli rrnB gene
    427..470     +  terminator     rrnB T1 terminator: Escherichia coli rrnB; transcription terminator T1 from the E. coli rrnB gene
    517..553     -  CDS            lacZα (fragment): LacZα fragment of β-galactosidase; lacZ fragment
    624..747     -  protein_bind   attR3: mutant version of attR; recombination site for the Gateway® LR reaction LR Clonase™
    757..777     +  CDS            lacZα (fragment): LacZα fragment of β-galactosidase; lacZ fragment
    793..927     -  polyA_signal   SV40 poly(A) signal: SV40 polyadenylation signal
    950..1033    -  CDS            large T antigen (fragment): large T antigen from SV40 (simian virus 40)
   1112..1179    -  misc_RNA       tracrRNA (fragment): trans-activating CRISPR RNA for the Streptococcus pyogenes CRISPR/Cas9 system
   1666..1733    -  misc_RNA       tracrRNA (fragment): trans-activating CRISPR RNA for the Streptococcus pyogenes CRISPR/Cas9 system
   2197..2217    -  protein_bind   attB3: mutant version of attB; core recombination site for the Gateway® BP reaction BP Clonase™
   2208..2293    -  protein_bind   attL1 (fragment): mutant version of attL; recombination site for the Gateway® LR reaction LR Clonase™
   2330..2348    -  promoter       T7 promoter: promoter for bacteriophage T7 RNA polymerase
   2482..3291    +  CDS            KanR: aminoglycoside phosphotransferase; aph(3')-Ia; confers resistance to kanamycin in bacteria or G418 (Geneticin®) in eukaryotes
   3438..4026    +  rep_origin     ori: high-copy-number ColE1/pMB1/pBR322/pUC origin of replication
