[The description below was written by a language model from this plasmid's Addgene catalogue record and pLannotate feature annotations shown in this document.]
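Description:
p3E-U6a-U6c is a 3′ entry clone for multisite Gateway assembly, built on the p3E backbone and classed as a CRISPR vector. It is a small (about 4.1 kb), high-copy plasmid propagated in E. coli through a ColE1/pUC-type origin and selected with kanamycin through an aminoglycoside phosphotransferase gene. The annotation also picks up typical entry-vector remnants: rrnB T1 and T2 terminators that insulate the cloning region from read-through transcription, a T7 promoter, and short lacI and lacZα fragments that are unlikely to be functional.

The payload lies between Gateway recombination sites, which the automated annotation labels as attR3 on one side and an attB3 core overlapping an attL fragment on the other. This is consistent with a 3′ element intended for an LR reaction with 5′ and middle entry clones and a destination vector. Within this interval are two guide RNA expression units. The record lists a zebrafish U6a promoter (about 550 bp) and a U6c promoter (about 604 bp, species not stated). The feature table does not annotate the promoters themselves, but it shows two Streptococcus pyogenes tracrRNA-derived scaffold fragments in the same orientation, spaced as expected for one scaffold downstream of each promoter. U6 promoters recruit RNA polymerase III, so two Cas9 guides can be produced from one construct. Whether specific targeting spacers are already present is not stated.

The depositor also inserted an SV40 polyadenylation signal, with an adjacent large T antigen fragment. It presumably terminates the Pol II transcript of whatever coding sequence, such as Cas9, is placed upstream in the final assembly. The associated work concerns neutrophil-specific gene knockout in zebrafish, which suggests use in tissue-restricted CRISPR transgenes.
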