Addgene plasmid #107599: p3E-U6a-U6c
Purpose: An entry vector with U6a and U6c promoter driving guide RNAs expression
Depositing lab: Qing Deng. Depositing organization: Purdue University. Publication: Neutrophil-specific knockout demonstrates a role for mitochondria in regulating neutrophil motility in zebrafish. Zhou W, Cao L, Jeffries J, Zhu X, Staiger CJ, Deng Q. Dis Model Mech. 2018 Mar 28;11(3). pii: dmm.033027. doi: 10.1242/dmm.033027. PubMed 29590639.
Backbone
  Vector backbone: p3E
  Backbone size w/o insert (bp): 2651
  Total vector size (bp): 4088
  Modifications to backbone: a polyA was inserted into the backbone
  Vector type: CRISPR
Growth in bacteria
  Bacterial resistance: Kanamycin, 50 μg/mL
  Growth temperature: 37°C
  Growth strain: DH5alpha
  Copy number: High Copy
Gene/Insert 1
  Gene/Insert name: U6a promoter
  Species: D. rerio (zebrafish)
  Insert size (bp): 550
Gene/Insert 2
  Gene/Insert name: U6c promoter
  Insert size (bp): 604
Terms and licenses: Academic/Nonprofit Terms; Industry Terms: Not Available to Industry
Depositor comments: infusion cloning was used
How to cite: p3E-U6a-U6c was a gift from Qing Deng (Addgene plasmid # 107599 ; http://n2t.net/addgene:107599 ; RRID:Addgene_107599)
